Addgene plasmid #144888: TFORF3412
Purpose: Lentiviral vector for overexpressing the EGR1 transcription factor ORF with a unique 24-bp barcode. Barcodes facilitate identification of transcription factors in pooled screens.
Depositing lab: Feng Zhang. Depositing organization: Broad Institute. Publication: A transcription factor atlas of directed differentiation. Joung J, Ma S, Tay T, Geiger-Schuller KR, Kirchgatterer PC, Verdine VK, Guo B, Arias-Garcia MA, Allen WE, Singh A, Kuksenko O, Abudayyeh OO, Gootenberg JS, Fu Z, Macrae RK, Buenrostro JD, Regev A, Zhang F. Cell. 2023 Jan 5;186(1):209-229.e26. doi: 10.1016/j.cell.2022.11.026. PubMed 36608654.
Backbone
  Vector backbone: pLX_TRC317
  Backbone manufacturer: Broad Institute Genetic Perturbation Platform
  Backbone size w/o insert (bp): 8264
  Vector type: Mammalian Expression, Lentiviral
  Selectable markers: Puromycin
Growth in bacteria
  Bacterial resistance: Ampicillin, 100 μg/mL
  Growth temperature: 37°C
  Growth strain: NEB Stable
  Copy number: High Copy
Gene/Insert
  Gene/Insert name: EGR1
  Species: H. sapiens (human)
  Insert size (bp): 1835
  Entrez Gene: EGR1 (a.k.a. AT225, G0S30, KROX-24, NGFI-A, TIS8, ZIF-268, ZIF268, ZNF225)
  Promoter: EF1a
  Tag / fusion protein: V5 (C terminal on insert)
  Cloning method: Gateway Cloning
  Sequencing primers: 5′ GGGTGGAGACTGAAGTTAGGCCAG; 3′ CACATAGCGTAAAAGGAGCAACATAG
Resource information
  A portion of this plasmid was derived from a plasmid made by: Broad Institute Genetic Perturbation Platform
Terms and licenses: Academic/Nonprofit Terms; Industry Terms: Not Available to Industry
Depositor comments: NM_001964.2 Please test multiple small colonies in case of plasmid recombination. To make this collection available in a timely manner, a portion of this collection was not fully sequenced by Addgene. If an Addgene verified full plasmid sequence is not available, please contact us prior to placing an order to request the full sequence.
How to cite: TFORF3412 was a gift from Feng Zhang (Addgene plasmid # 144888 ; http://n2t.net/addgene:144888 ; RRID:Addgene_144888)
