[The description below was written by a language model from this plasmid's Addgene catalogue record and pLannotate feature annotations shown in this document.]
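Description:
TFORF3412 is a third-generation, self-inactivating lentiviral expression plasmid built on the pLX_TRC317 backbone for overexpressing the human transcription factor EGR1 in mammalian cells. It is propagated in E. coli through a high-copy ColE1/pUC-type origin with ampicillin selection (AmpR), and the backbone also carries an f1 origin plus residual lac, T7 and T3 elements from its cloning-vector ancestry. The depositor notes that the plasmid can recombine, a common issue with LTR-containing vectors, and it is grown in a recombination-reducing strain.

The viral genome is driven by an RSV promoter fused to a truncated HIV-1 5' LTR. This is followed by the Ψ packaging signal, a gag fragment, and the RRE for Rev-dependent export. It ends in a ΔU3 3' LTR that inactivates LTR promoter activity after integration. Within this unit, an SV40 early promoter drives puromycin N-acetyltransferase for selecting transduced cells, and a cPPT/CTS aids nuclear import. Downstream, the EF-1α promoter provides strong constitutive expression of the EGR1 ORF. The ORF was inserted by Gateway cloning, is flanked by attB1 and attB2 sites, and is fused in frame to a C-terminal V5 epitope tag. A WPRE after the cassette enhances transcript stability and expression.

According to the record, the construct also carries a unique 24-bp barcode. This is not annotated in the feature table, though a short U6 promoter fragment is detected between the V5 tag and the WPRE. The barcode allows this transcription factor to be identified among many in pooled overexpression screens, such as those exploring directed differentiation.
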