Features (pLannotate 1.2.2; 34 found; start..end, strand, type, name):
      1..1179    +  promoter       EF-1α promoter: strong constitutive promoter for human elongation factor EF-1α
   1200..1217    +  protein_bind   attB1 (fragment): mutant version of attB; core recombination site for the Gateway® BP reaction BP Clonase™
   1223..2851    +  CDS            EGR1: EGR1_HUMAN - Also known as KROX24, ZNF225 From Homo sapiens (Human).
   2853..2877    -  protein_bind   attB2: mutant version of attB; recombination site for the Gateway® BP reaction BP Clonase™
   2885..2926    +  CDS            V5 tag: epitope tag from simian virus 5
   2942..2995    +  promoter       U6 promoter (fragment): RNA polymerase III promoter for human U6 snRNA
   3037..3625    +  misc_feature   WPRE: woodchuck hepatitis virus posttranscriptional regulatory element
   3676..3695    +  misc_feature   cPPT/CTS (fragment): central polypurine tract and central termination sequence of HIV-1
   3697..3930    +  LTR            3' LTR (ΔU3): self-inactivating 3' long terminal repeat (LTR) from HIV-1
   4008..4129    +  polyA_signal   SV40 poly(A) signal: SV40 polyadenylation signal
   4169..4304    +  rep_origin     SV40 ori: SV40 origin of replication
   4325..4343    -  promoter       T7 promoter: promoter for bacteriophage T7 RNA polymerase
   4351..4506    +  CDS            lacZα (fragment): LacZα fragment of β-galactosidase; lacZ fragment
   4511..4939    +  rep_origin     f1 ori (sequence partly withheld): f1 bacteriophage origin of replication; arrow indicates direction of (+) strand synthesis
   4992..5096    +  promoter       AmpR promoter: bla
   5097..5957    +  CDS            AmpR: β-lactamase; bla; confers resistance to ampicillin, carbenicillin, and related antibiotics
   6128..6716    +  rep_origin     ori: high-copy-number ColE1/pMB1/pBR322/pUC origin of replication
   6899..6991    +  CDS            lacI (fragment): lac repressor; lacI; The lac repressor binds to the lac operator to inhibit transcription in E. coli. This inhibition can be relieved by adding lactose or isopropyl-β-D-thiogalactopyranoside (IPTG).
   7004..7025    +  protein_bind   CAP binding site: CAP binding activates transcription in the presence of cAMP. E. coli catabolite activator protein
   7040..7070    +  promoter       lac promoter: promoter for the E. coli lac operon
   7078..7094    +  protein_bind   lac operator: The lac repressor binds to the lac operator to inhibit transcription in E. coli. This inhibition can be relieved by adding lactose or isopropyl-β-D-thiogalactopyranoside (IPTG). lac repressor encoded by lacI
   7139..7157    +  promoter       T3 promoter: promoter for bacteriophage T3 RNA polymerase
   7185..7411    +  promoter       RSV promoter: Rous sarcoma virus enhancer/promoter
   7412..7592    +  LTR            5' LTR (truncated): truncated 5' long terminal repeat (LTR) from HIV-1
   7639..7764    +  misc_feature   HIV-1 Ψ: packaging signal of human immunodeficiency virus type 1
   7748..8111    +  CDS            HIV-1 gag (fragment): gag protein from human immunodeficiency virus 1; gag
   8257..8490    +  misc_feature   RRE: The Rev response element (RRE) of HIV-1 allows for Rev-dependent mRNA export from the nucleus to the cytoplasm.
   8867..8893    +  CDS            Rev (fragment): human immunodeficiency virus 1 (HIV-1) Rev protein; rev; enhances nuclear export of unspliced and incompletely spliced viral mRNAs
   8900..8923    +  promoter       SV40 promoter (fragment): SV40 early promoter
   8924..8995    +  promoter       SV40 promoter (fragment): SV40 enhancer and early promoter
   9019..9154    +  rep_origin     SV40 ori: SV40 origin of replication
   9200..9796    +  CDS            PuroR (fragment): puromycin N-acetyltransferase; pac from Streptomyces; confers resistance to puromycin
   9845..9962    +  misc_feature   cPPT/CTS: central polypurine tract and central termination sequence of HIV-1
  10027..10093   +  CDS            small t antigen (fragment): SV40 (simian virus 40) small t antigen
>Addgene plasmid #144888 | TFORF3412 | addgene full sequence | sequence record 353336 | Addgene NGS Result
GGCTCCGGTGCCCGTCAGTGGGCAGAGCGCACATCGCCCACAGTCCCCGAGAAGTTGGGGGGAGGGGTCG
GCAATTGAACCGGTGCCTAGAGAAGGTGGCGCGGGGTAAACTGGGAAAGTGATGTCGTGTACTGGCTCCG
CCTTTTTCCCGAGGGTGGGGGAGAACCGTATATAAGTGCAGTAGTCGCCGTGAACGTTCTTTTTCGCAAC
GGGTTTGCCGCCAGAACACAGGTAAGTGCCGTGTGTGGTTCCCGCGGGCCTGGCCTCTTTACGGGTTATG
GCCCTTGCGTGCCTTGAATTACTTCCACCTGGCTGCAGTACGTGATTCTTGATCCCGAGCTTCGGGTTGG
AAGTGGGTGGGAGAGTTCGAGGCCTTGCGCTTAAGGAGCCCCTTCGCCTCGTGCTTGAGTTGAGGCCTGG
CCTGGGCGCTGGGGCCGCCGCGTGCGAATCTGGTGGCACCTTCGCGCCTGTCTCGCTGCTTTCGATAAGT
CTCTAGCCATTTAAAATTTTTGATGACCTGCTGCGACGCTTTTTTTCTGGCAAGATAGTCTTGTAAATGC
GGGCCAAGATCTGCACACTGGTATTTCGGTTTTTGGGGCCGCGGGCGGCGACGGGGCCCGTGCGTCCCAG
CGCACATGTTCGGCGAGGCGGGGCCTGCGAGCGCGGCCACCGAGAATCGGACGGGGGTAGTCTCAAGCTG
GCCGGCCTGCTCTGGTGCCTGGCCTCGCGCCGCCGTGTATCGCCCCGCCCTGGGCGGCAAGGCTGGCCCG
GTCGGCACCAGTTGCGTGAGCGGAAAGATGGCCGCTTCCCGGCCCTGCTGCAGGGAGCTCAAAATGGAGG
ACGCGGCGCTCGGGAGAGCGGGCGGGTGAGTCACCCACACAAAGGAAAAGGGCCTTTCCGTCCTCAGCCG
TCGCTTCATGTGACTCCACGGAGTACCGGGCGCCGTCCAGGCACCTCGATTAGTTCTCGAGCTTTTGGAG
TACGTCGTCTTTAGGTTGGGGGGAGGGGTTTTATGCGATGGAGTTTCCCCACACTGAGTGGGTGGAGACT
GAAGTTAGGCCAGCTTGGCACTTGATGTAATTCTCCTTGGAATTTGCCCTTTTTGAGTTTGGATCTTGGT
TCATTCTCAAGCCTCAGACAGTGGTTCAAAGTTTTTTTCTTCCATTTCAGGTGTCGTGAGGCTAGCATCG
ATTGATCAACAAGTTTGTACAAAAAAGTTGGCATGGCCGCGGCCAAGGCCGAGATGCAGCTGATGTCCCC
GCTGCAGATCTCTGACCCGTTCGGATCCTTTCCTCACTCGCCCACCATGGACAACTACCCTAAGCTGGAG
GAGATGATGCTGCTGAGCAACGGGGCTCCCCAGTTCCTCGGCGCCGCCGGGGCCCCAGAGGGCAGCGGCA
GCAACAGCAGCAGCAGCAGCAGCGGGGGCGGTGGAGGCGGCGGGGGCGGCAGCAACAGCAGCAGCAGCAG
CAGCACCTTCAACCCTCAGGCGGACACGGGCGAGCAGCCCTACGAGCACCTGACCGCAGAGTCTTTTCCT
GACATCTCTCTGAACAACGAGAAGGTGCTGGTGGAGACCAGTTACCCCAGCCAAACCACTCGACTGCCCC
CCATCACCTATACTGGCCGCTTTTCCCTGGAGCCTGCACCCAACAGTGGCAACACCTTGTGGCCCGAGCC
CCTCTTCAGCTTGGTCAGTGGCCTAGTGAGCATGACCAACCCACCGGCCTCCTCGTCCTCAGCACCATCT
CCAGCGGCCTCCTCCGCCTCCGCCTCCCAGAGCCCACCCCTGAGCTGCGCAGTGCCATCCAACGACAGCA
GTCCCATTTACTCAGCGGCACCCACCTTCCCCACGCCGAACACTGACATTTTCCCTGAGCCACAAAGCCA
GGCCTTCCCGGGCTCGGCAGGGACAGCGCTCCAGTACCCGCCTCCTGCCTACCCTGCCGCCAAGGGTGGC
TTCCAGGTTCCCATGATCCCCGACTACCTGTTTCCACAGCAGCAGGGGGATCTGGGCCTGGGCACCCCAG
ACCAGAAGCCCTTCCAGGGCCTGGAGAGCCGCACCCAGCAGCCTTCGCTAACCCCTCTGTCTACTATTAA
GGCCTTTGCCACTCAGTCGGGCTCCCAGGACCTGAAGGCCCTCAATACCAGCTACCAGTCCCAGCTCATC
AAACCCAGCCGCATGCGCAAGTACCCCAACCGGCCCAGCAAGACGCCCCCCCACGAACGCCCTTACGCTT
GCCCAGTGGAGTCCTGTGATCGCCGCTTCTCCCGCTCCGACGAGCTCACCCGCCACATCCGCATCCACAC
AGGCCAGAAGCCCTTCCAGTGCCGCATCTGCATGCGCAACTTCAGCCGCAGCGACCACCTCACCACCCAC
ATCCGCACCCACACAGGCGAAAAGCCCTTCGCCTGCGACATCTGTGGAAGAAAGTTTGCCAGGAGCGATG
AACGCAAGAGGCATACCAAGATCCACTTGCGGCAGAAGGACAAGAAAGCAGACAAAAGTGTTGTGGCCTC
TTCGGCCACCTCCTCTCTCTCTTCCTACCCGTCCCCGGTTGCTACCTCTTACCCGTCCCCGGTTACTACC
TCTTATCCATCCCCGGCCACCACCTCATACCCATCCCCTGTGCCCACCTCCTTCTCCTCTCCCGGCTCCT
CGACCTACCCATCCCCTGTGCACAGTGGCTTCCCCTCCCCGTCGGTGGCCACCACGTACTCCTCTGTTCC
CCCTGCTTTCCCGGCCCAGGTCAGCAGCTTCCCTTCCTCAGCTGTCACCAACTCCTTCAGCGCCTCCACA
GGGCTTTCGGACATGACAGCAACCTTTTCTCCCAGGACAATTGAAATTTGCTACCCAACTTTCTTGTACA
AAGTGGTTGATATCGGTAAGCCTATCCCTAACCCTCTCCTCGGTCTCGATTCTACGTAGTAATGAACTAG
TCCGTAACTTGAAAGTATTTCGATTTCTTGGCTTTATATATCTTGTGGAAAGGACGAGTTTTGGCTACAA
TTCGCGCAAGCACGCGTTAAGTCGACAATCAACCTCTGGATTACAAAATTTGTGAAAGATTGACTGGTAT
TCTTAACTATGTTGCTCCTTTTACGCTATGTGGATACGCTGCTTTAATGCCTTTGTATCATGCTATTGCT
TCCCGTATGGCTTTCATTTTCTCCTCCTTGTATAAATCCTGGTTGCTGTCTCTTTATGAGGAGTTGTGGC
CCGTTGTCAGGCAACGTGGCGTGGTGTGCACTGTGTTTGCTGACGCAACCCCCACTGGTTGGGGCATTGC
CACCACCTGTCAGCTCCTTTCCGGGACTTTCGCTTTCCCCCTCCCTATTGCCACGGCGGAACTCATCGCC
GCCTGCCTTGCCCGCTGCTGGACAGGGGCTCGGCTGTTGGGCACTGACAATTCCGTGGTGTTGTCGGGGA
AATCATCGTCCTTTCCTTGGCTGCTCGCCTGTGTTGCCACCTGGATTCTGCGCGGGACGTCCTTCTGCTA
CGTCCCTTCGGCCCTCAATCCAGCGGACCTTCCTTCCCGCGGCCTGCTGCCGGCTCTGCGGCCTCTTCCG
CGTCTTCGCCTTCGCCCTCAGACGAGTCGGATCTCCCTTTGGGCCGCCTCCCCGCGTCGACTTTAAGACC
AATGACTTACAAGGCAGCTGTAGATCTTAGCCACTTTTTAAAAGAAAAGGGGGGACTGGAAGGGCTAATT
CACTCCCAACGAAGACAAGATCTGCTTTTTGCTTGTACTGGGTCTCTCTGGTTAGACCAGATCTGAGCCT
GGGAGCTCTCTGGCTAACTAGGGAACCCACTGCTTAAGCCTCAATAAAGCTTGCCTTGAGTGCTTCAAGT
AGTGTGTGCCCGTCTGTTGTGTGACTCTGGTAACTAGAGATCCCTCAGACCCTTTTAGTCAGTGTGGAAA
ATCTCTAGCAGTACGTATAGTAGTTCATGTCATCTTATTATTCAGTATTTATAACTTGCAAAGAAATGAA
TATCAGAGAGTGAGAGGAACTTGTTTATTGCAGCTTATAATGGTTACAAATAAAGCAATAGCATCACAAA
TTTCACAAATAAAGCATTTTTTTCACTGCATTCTAGTTGTGGTTTGTCCAAACTCATCAATGTATCTTAT
CATGTCTGGCTCTAGCTATCCCGCCCCTAACTCCGCCCATCCCGCCCCTAACTCCGCCCAGTTCCGCCCA
TTCTCCGCCCCATGGCTGACTAATTTTTTTTATTTATGCAGAGGCCGAGGCCGCCTCGGCCTCTGAGCTA
TTCCAGAAGTAGTGAGGAGGCTTTTTTGGAGGCCTAGGGACGTACCCAATTCGCCCTATAGTGAGTCGTA
TTACGCGCGCTCACTGGCCGTCGTTTTACAACGTCGTGACTGGGAAAACCCTGGCGTTACCCAACTTAAT
CGCCTTGCAGCACATCCCCCTTTCGCCAGCTGGCGTAATAGCGAAGAGGCCCGCACCGATCGCCCTTCCC
AACAGTTGCGCAGCCTGAATGGCGAATGGG
[124 nt withheld, positions 4511-4634]
C
[91 nt withheld, positions 4636-4726]
A
[49 nt withheld, positions 4728-4776]
CCTTTGACGTTGGAGTCCACGTTCTTT
[37 nt withheld, positions 4804-4840]
ACCCTATCTCGGTCTATTCTTTTGATTTATAAGGGATTTTGCCGATTTCGGCCTATTGGTTAAAAAATGA
GCTGATTTAACAAAAATTTAACGCGAATTTTAACAAAATATTAACGCTTACAATTTAGGTGGCACTTTTC
GGGGAAATGTGCGCGGAACCCCTATTTGTTTATTTTTCTAAATACATTCAAATATGTATCCGCTCATGAG
ACAATAACCCTGATAAATGCTTCAATAATATTGAAAAAGGAAGAGTATGAGTATTCAACATTTCCGTGTC
GCCCTTATTCCCTTTTTTGCGGCATTTTGCCTTCCTGTTTTTGCTCACCCAGAAACGCTGGTGAAAGTAA
AAGATGCTGAAGATCAGTTGGGTGCACGAGTGGGTTACATCGAACTGGATCTCAACAGCGGTAAGATCCT
TGAGAGTTTTCGCCCCGAAGAACGTTTTCCAATGATGAGCACTTTTAAAGTTCTGCTATGTGGCGCGGTA
TTATCCCGTATTGACGCCGGGCAAGAGCAACTCGGTCGCCGCATACACTATTCTCAGAATGACTTGGTTG
AGTACTCACCAGTCACAGAAAAGCATCTTACGGATGGCATGACAGTAAGAGAATTATGCAGTGCTGCCAT
AACCATGAGTGATAACACTGCGGCCAACTTACTTCTGACAACGATCGGAGGACCGAAGGAGCTAACCGCT
TTTTTGCACAACATGGGGGATCATGTAACTCGCCTTGATCGTTGGGAACCGGAGCTGAATGAAGCCATAC
CAAACGACGAGCGTGACACCACGATGCCTGTAGCAATGGCAACAACGTTGCGCAAACTATTAACTGGCGA
ACTACTTACTCTAGCTTCCCGGCAACAATTAATAGACTGGATGGAGGCGGATAAAGTTGCAGGACCACTT
CTGCGCTCGGCCCTTCCGGCTGGCTGGTTTATTGCTGATAAATCTGGAGCCGGTGAGCGTGGGTCTCGCG
GTATCATTGCAGCACTGGGGCCAGATGGTAAGCCCTCCCGTATCGTAGTTATCTACACGACGGGGAGTCA
GGCAACTATGGATGAACGAAATAGACAGATCGCTGAGATAGGTGCCTCACTGATTAAGCATTGGTAACTG
TCAGACCAAGTTTACTCATATATACTTTAGATTGATTTAAAACTTCATTTTTAATTTAAAAGGATCTAGG
TGAAGATCCTTTTTGATAATCTCATGACCAAAATCCCTTAACGTGAGTTTTCGTTCCACTGAGCGTCAGA
CCCCGTAGAAAAGATCAAAGGATCTTCTTGAGATCCTTTTTTTCTGCGCGTAATCTGCTGCTTGCAAACA
AAAAAACCACCGCTACCAGCGGTGGTTTGTTTGCCGGATCAAGAGCTACCAACTCTTTTTCCGAAGGTAA
CTGGCTTCAGCAGAGCGCAGATACCAAATACTGTTCTTCTAGTGTAGCCGTAGTTAGGCCACCACTTCAA
GAACTCTGTAGCACCGCCTACATACCTCGCTCTGCTAATCCTGTTACCAGTGGCTGCTGCCAGTGGCGAT
AAGTCGTGTCTTACCGGGTTGGACTCAAGACGATAGTTACCGGATAAGGCGCAGCGGTCGGGCTGAACGG
GGGGTTCGTGCACACAGCCCAGCTTGGAGCGAACGACCTACACCGAACTGAGATACCTACAGCGTGAGCT
ATGAGAAAGCGCCACGCTTCCCGAAGGGAGAAAGGCGGACAGGTATCCGGTAAGCGGCAGGGTCGGAACA
GGAGAGCGCACGAGGGAGCTTCCAGGGGGAAACGCCTGGTATCTTTATAGTCCTGTCGGGTTTCGCCACC
TCTGACTTGAGCGTCGATTTTTGTGATGCTCGTCAGGGGGGCGGAGCCTATGGAAAAACGCCAGCAACGC
GGCCTTTTTACGGTTCCTGGCCTTTTGCTGGCCTTTTGCTCACATGTTCTTTCCTGCGTTATCCCCTGAT
TCTGTGGATAACCGTATTACCGCCTTTGAGTGAGCTGATACCGCTCGCCGCAGCCGAACGACCGAGCGCA
GCGAGTCAGTGAGCGAGGAAGCGGAAGAGCGCCCAATACGCAAACCGCCTCTCCCCGCGCGTTGGCCGAT
TCATTAATGCAGCTGGCACGACAGGTTTCCCGACTGGAAAGCGGGCAGTGAGCGCAACGCAATTAATGTG
AGTTAGCTCACTCATTAGGCACCCCAGGCTTTACACTTTATGCTTCCGGCTCGTATGTTGTGTGGAATTG
TGAGCGGATAACAATTTCACACAGGAAACAGCTATGACCATGATTACGCCAAGCGCGCAATTAACCCTCA
CTAAAGGGAACAAAAGCTGGAGCTGCAAGCTTAATGTAGTCTTATGCAATACTCTTGTAGTCTTGCAACA
TGGTAACGATGAGTTAGCAACATGCCTTACAAGGAGAGAAAAAGCACCGTGCATGCCGATTGGTGGAAGT
AAGGTGGTACGATCGTGCCTTATTAGGAAGGCAACAGACGGGTCTGACATGGATTGGACGAACCACTGAA
TTGCCGCATTGCAGAGATATTGTATTTAAGTGCCTAGCTCGATACATAAACGGGTCTCTCTGGTTAGACC
AGATCTGAGCCTGGGAGCTCTCTGGCTAACTAGGGAACCCACTGCTTAAGCCTCAATAAAGCTTGCCTTG
AGTGCTTCAAGTAGTGTGTGCCCGTCTGTTGTGTGACTCTGGTAACTAGAGATCCCTCAGACCCTTTTAG
TCAGTGTGGAAAATCTCTAGCAGTGGCGCCCGAACAGGGACTTGAAAGCGAAAGGGAAACCAGAGGAGCT
CTCTCGACGCAGGACTCGGCTTGCTGAAGCGCGCACGGCAAGAGGCGAGGGGCGGCGACTGGTGAGTACG
CCAAAAATTTTGACTAGCGGAGGCTAGAAGGAGAGAGATGGGTGCGAGAGCGTCAGTATTAAGCGGGGGA
GAATTAGATCGCGATGGGAAAAAATTCGGTTAAGGCCAGGGGGAAAGAAAAAATATAAATTAAAACATAT
AGTATGGGCAAGCAGGGAGCTAGAACGATTCGCAGTTAATCCTGGCCTGTTAGAAACATCAGAAGGCTGT
AGACAAATACTGGGACAGCTACAACCATCCCTTCAGACAGGATCAGAAGAACTTAGATCATTATATAATA
CAGTAGCAACCCTCTATTGTGTGCATCAAAGGATAGAGATAAAAGACACCAAGGAAGCTTTAGACAAGAT
AGAGGAAGAGCAAAACAAAAGTAAGACCACCGCACAGCAAGCGGCCGCTGATCTTCAGACCTGGAGGAGG
AGATATGAGGGACAATTGGAGAAGTGAATTATATAAATATAAAGTAGTAAAAATTGAACCATTAGGAGTA
GCACCCACCAAGGCAAAGAGAAGAGTGGTGCAGAGAGAAAAAAGAGCAGTGGGAATAGGAGCTTTGTTCC
TTGGGTTCTTGGGAGCAGCAGGAAGCACTATGGGCGCAGCGTCAATGACGCTGACGGTACAGGCCAGACA
ATTATTGTCTGGTATAGTGCAGCAGCAGAACAATTTGCTGAGGGCTATTGAGGCGCAACAGCATCTGTTG
CAACTCACAGTCTGGGGCATCAAGCAGCTCCAGGCAAGAATCCTGGCTGTGGAAAGATACCTAAAGGATC
AACAGCTCCTGGGGATTTGGGGTTGCTCTGGAAAACTCATTTGCACCACTGCTGTGCCTTGGAATGCTAG
TTGGAGTAATAAATCTCTGGAACAGATTTGGAATCACACGACCTGGATGGAGTGGGACAGAGAAATTAAC
AATTACACAAGCTTAATACACTCCTTAATTGAAGAATCGCAAAACCAGCAAGAAAAGAATGAACAAGAAT
TATTGGAATTAGATAAATGGGCAAGTTTGTGGAATTGGTTTAACATAACAAATTGGCTGTGGTATATAAA
ATTATTCATAATGATAGTAGGAGGCTTGGTAGGTTTAAGAATAGTTTTTGCTGTACTTTCTATAGTGAAT
AGAGTTAGGCAGGGATATTCACCATTATCGTTTCAGACCCACCTCCCAACCCCGAGGGGACCCATGCATT
GCATCTCAATTAGTCAGCAACCAGGTGTGGAAAGTCCCCAGGCTCCCCAGCAGGCAGAAGTATGCAAAGC
ATGCGTCTCAATTAGTCAGCAACCATAGTCCCGCCCCTAACTCCGCCCATCCCGCCCCTAACTCCGCCCA
GTTCCGCCCATTCTCCGCCCCATGGCTGACTAATTTTTTTTATTTATGCAGAGGCCGAGGCCGCCTCGGC
CTCTGAGCTATTCCAGAAGTAGTGAGGAGGCTTTTTTGGAGGCCTAGGCTTTTGCAAAAAGCTTTCTAGA
GGTACCACCGGAGCTTACCATGACCGAGTACAAGCCCACGGTGCGCCTCGCCACCCGCGACGACGTCCCC
AGGGCCGTACGCACCCTCGCCGCCGCGTTCGCCGACTACCCCGCCACGCGCCACACCGTCGATCCGGACC
GCCACATCGAGCGGGTCACCGAGCTGCAAGAACTCTTCCTCACGCGCGTCGGGCTCGACATCGGCAAGGT
GTGGGTCGCGGACGACGGCGCCGCCGTGGCGGTCTGGACCACGCCGGAGAGCGTCGAAGCGGGGGCGGTG
TTCGCCGAGATCGGCCCGCGCATGGCCGAGTTGAGCGGTTCCCGGCTGGCCGCGCAGCAACAGATGGAAG
GCCTCCTGGCGCCGCACCGGCCCAAGGAGCCCGCGTGGTTCCTGGCCACCGTCGGCGTCTCGCCCGACCA
CCAGGGCAAGGGTCTGGGCAGCGCCGTCGTGCTCCCCGGAGTGGAGGCGGCCGAGCGCGCCGGGGTGCCC
GCCTTCCTGGAGACCTCCGCGCCCCGCAACCTCCCCTTCTACGAGCGGCTCGGCTTCACCGTCACCGCCG
ACGTCGAGGTGCCCGAAGGACCGCGCACCTGGTGCATGACCCGCAAGCCCGGTGCCAGTTAACGAATTCT
AGATCTTGAGACAAATGGCAGTATTCATCCACAATTTTAAAAGAAAAGGGGGGATTGGGGGGTACAGTGC
AGGGGAAAGAATAGTAGACATAATAGCAACAGACATACAAACTAAAGAATTACAAAAACAAATTACAAAA
ATTCAAAATTTTCGGGTTTATTACAGGGACAGCAGAGATCCACTTTGGCGCCGGCTCGAGGCCTGCAGGT
GCAAAGATGGATAAAGTTTTAAACAGAGAGGAATCTTTGCAGCTAATGGACCTTCTAGGTCTTGAAAGGA
GTGGGAATT
