>Addgene plasmid #144888 | TFORF3412 | depositor partial sequence | sequence record 286779 | Insert
ATCGATTGATCAACAAGTTTGTACAAAAAAGTTGGCATGGCCGCGGCCAAGGCCGAGATGCAGCTGATGT
CCCCGCTGCAGATCTCTGACCCGTTCGGATCCTTTCCTCACTCGCCCACCATGGACAACTACCCTAAGCT
GGAGGAGATGATGCTGCTGAGCAACGGGGCTCCCCAGTTCCTCGGCGCCGCCGGGGCCCCAGAGGGCAGC
GGCAGCAACAGCAGCAGCAGCAGCAGCGGGGGCGGTGGAGGCGGCGGGGGCGGCAGCAACAGCAGCAGCA
GCAGCAGCACCTTCAACCCTCAGGCGGACACGGGCGAGCAGCCCTACGAGCACCTGACCGCAGAGTCTTT
TCCTGACATCTCTCTGAACAACGAGAAGGTGCTGGTGGAGACCAGTTACCCCAGCCAAACCACTCGACTG
CCCCCCATCACCTATACTGGCCGCTTTTCCCTGGAGCCTGCACCCAACAGTGGCAACACCTTGTGGCCCG
AGCCCCTCTTCAGCTTGGTCAGTGGCCTAGTGAGCATGACCAACCCACCGGCCTCCTCGTCCTCAGCACC
ATCTCCAGCGGCCTCCTCCGCCTCCGCCTCCCAGAGCCCACCCCTGAGCTGCGCAGTGCCATCCAACGAC
AGCAGTCCCATTTACTCAGCGGCACCCACCTTCCCCACGCCGAACACTGACATTTTCCCTGAGCCACAAA
GCCAGGCCTTCCCGGGCTCGGCAGGGACAGCGCTCCAGTACCCGCCTCCTGCCTACCCTGCCGCCAAGGG
TGGCTTCCAGGTTCCCATGATCCCCGACTACCTGTTTCCACAGCAGCAGGGGGATCTGGGCCTGGGCACC
CCAGACCAGAAGCCCTTCCAGGGCCTGGAGAGCCGCACCCAGCAGCCTTCGCTAACCCCTCTGTCTACTA
TTAAGGCCTTTGCCACTCAGTCGGGCTCCCAGGACCTGAAGGCCCTCAATACCAGCTACCAGTCCCAGCT
CATCAAACCCAGCCGCATGCGCAAGTACCCCAACCGGCCCAGCAAGACGCCCCCCCACGAACGCCCTTAC
GCTTGCCCAGTGGAGTCCTGTGATCGCCGCTTCTCCCGCTCCGACGAGCTCACCCGCCACATCCGCATCC
ACACAGGCCAGAAGCCCTTCCAGTGCCGCATCTGCATGCGCAACTTCAGCCGCAGCGACCACCTCACCAC
CCACATCCGCACCCACACAGGCGAAAAGCCCTTCGCCTGCGACATCTGTGGAAGAAAGTTTGCCAGGAGC
GATGAACGCAAGAGGCATACCAAGATCCACTTGCGGCAGAAGGACAAGAAAGCAGACAAAAGTGTTGTGG
CCTCTTCGGCCACCTCCTCTCTCTCTTCCTACCCGTCCCCGGTTGCTACCTCTTACCCGTCCCCGGTTAC
TACCTCTTATCCATCCCCGGCCACCACCTCATACCCATCCCCTGTGCCCACCTCCTTCTCCTCTCCCGGC
TCCTCGACCTACCCATCCCCTGTGCACAGTGGCTTCCCCTCCCCGTCGGTGGCCACCACGTACTCCTCTG
TTCCCCCTGCTTTCCCGGCCCAGGTCAGCAGCTTCCCTTCCTCAGCTGTCACCAACTCCTTCAGCGCCTC
CACAGGGCTTTCGGACATGACAGCAACCTTTTCTCCCAGGACAATTGAAATTTGCTACCCAACTTTCTTG
TACAAAGTGGTTGATATCGGTAAGCCTATCCCTAACCCTCTCCTCGGTCTCGATTCTACGTAGTAATGAA
CTAGTCCGTAACTTGAAAGTATTTCGATTTCTTGGCTTTATATATCTTGTGGAAAGGACGAGTTTTGGCT
ACAATTCGCGCAAGC
