>Addgene plasmid #144888 | TFORF3412 | depositor partial sequence | sequence record 286780 | Barcode
GTTTTGGCTACAATTCGCGCAAGC
